>Addgene plasmid #105957 | ath5:mKate2-aPKC-CAAX | addgene full sequence | sequence record 203756 | Addgene NGS Result
CCACCTAAATTGTAAGCGTTAATATTTTGTTAAAATTCGCGTTAAATTTTTGTTAAATCAGCTCATTTTT
TAACCAATAGGCCGAAATCGGCAAAATCCCTTATAAATCAAAAGAATAGACCGAGATAGGGT
[37 nt withheld, positions 133-169]
AAAGAACGTGGACTCCAACGTCAAAGG
[49 nt withheld, positions 197-245]
T
[91 nt withheld, positions 247-337]
G
[124 nt withheld, positions 339-462]
CCCATTCGCCATTCAGGCTGCGCAACTGTTGGGAAGGGCGATCGGTGCGGGCCTCTTCGCTATTACGCCA
GCTGGCGAAAGGGGGATGTGCTGCAAGGCGATTAAGTTGGGTAACGCCAGGGTTTTCCCAGTCACGACGT
TGTAAAACGACGGCCAGTGAGCGCGCGTAATACGACTCACTATAGGGCGAATTGGGTACAGGTCATTGCA
CAACACCAGAAATGCCCTCTGATCTGCAAAAGACGTGAATATCTGTTCAGACACCCATATCCACTCTGTT
CCACACAGGTCAGAGGTTTGTCCAGGAGTTCTTGACAGAGGTGTAAAAAGTACTCAAAAATTTTACTCAA
GTGAAAGTACAAGTACTTAGGGAAAATTTTACTCAATTAAAAGTAAAAGTATCTGGCTAGAATCTTACTT
GAGTAAAAGTAAAAAAGTACTCCATTAAAATTGTACTTGAGTATTAAGGAAGTAAAAGTAAAAGCAAGAA
AGAAAACTAGAGATTCTTGTTTAAGCTTTTAATCTCAAAAAACATTAAATGAAATGCATACAAGGTTTTA
TCCTGCTTTAGAACTGTTTGTATTTAATTATCAAACTATAAGACAGACAATCTAATGCCAGTACACGCTA
CTCAAAGTTGTAAAACCTCAGATTTAACTTCAGTAGAAGCTGATTCTCAAAATTGTTAGTGTCAAGCCTA
GCTCTTTTGGGGCTGAAAAGCAATCCTGCAGTGCTGAAAAGCCTCTCACAGGCAGCCGATGCGGGAAGAG
GTGTATTAGTCTTGATAGAGAGGCTGCAAATAGCAGGAAACGTGAGCAGAGACTCCCTGGTGTCTGAAAC
ACAGGCCAGATGGGCCGATATCAACTTTGTATAGAAAAGTTGGTAATACGACTCACTATAGGGCGAATTG
GGTACCGGGCCCCCCCTCGAGGTCGACGGTATCGATAAGCTTGATATCGAATTCCTGCAGCCCGGGGGAT
CCACTAGTTCTAGAATTTAAATATTTTAAAAATGTATATATATAATAAATGTATATATATATAAATGTAT
AATGAGCAAAATTCTAAGTTTTATGCAAATAAAAAAAGTATTATGGAAAATGTATTATATTGCAGTTCTA
AATTATTTAAGAAAACGTGGCTGACTTGCCAAAATGATGGTAAACTGTGCAACTCTGCTTCCAAGATGTT
AGAAACAGACGTTTTTCTTTTAGCCTCATAATTTAATGCTGTTGCGATGTTACCGTCTCTTCGCTGTACT
GGTTGTTACCAGGTTACGGAAAAATATAACATGCTCACAACATCCAATCAGATTAAATGAACTGAAAAGC
AATATGGGTTTTAAGACATCACAGAGAAGGTAACATTTAAAGGCTTAAAAGCACAAACTGTTTCTCGCTT
CTAAGACTAAGTAAGTAAGTTTTTGCACACAATTAACAAATAGTTGCAGGCAAATTAAACTTTAGTGACA
AGGCAGTACTGGCCCGATCAGGCCAGTAATGATTTTGTCTACTGTCCAAAGCATCTCTCACGCTGGCCCT
GGGTCATCAAGCAGTTCTTATTGTTGAGCCCTGCATTATAATTATATACAATTTTTTTTTTATTATTTAA
TTTTTTTAAATTAAAATGTTATGTAATGTTATGTTAATAAATGTTTAAATAAGAATATTAAAAAATAATT
TGATTTAATACAAATACAGGGAAGCACGTTTTAAAAAGTAAATAAATTTTGTTAAATTTTATATAAGGAA
AATATGTTTATTTCTGTATTTTTCTATACACTGAACACAACTAAGAATTTCTAAATAAATATAGACAAAT
GCTATTAGGCATGGGATGATAACCAGTTTAAAGGTCAAGGTTTAAAAACCCCCAGAATTATCTGTTATAC
CGTTCCAACGATATATGTAATTTTTTTATTAACACTTTTAATAAAAAAGGACCCTCATCATCAAACTGTT
CTTAAAATAAACTATATTGTGCTCAAAGGTAAAAACAGTTCTTGTTTTTTACCCAGACATTTAAAAAAAG
AATTTATTTTAGAGCAGTAATCACAATACCGTCCGTGATACCGTGATTTTTTTTTATCAAAGGTAATCAT
ACAGTCACAATCTTTTACCGGCCCATGCTATTTATACGGCAGTGTAAAATAAAGTGTAAATTGTAACGCG
TTATAAAGAATTGCTTCTTTTAAACAATGCCACAAAAATTATGAACATTTTTTTTTTGTAAAAATTTTAA
ACCAAAAATAACTAAAAATTTCTCCAAATATAAAACAATTGAGCAGGGCACATTGTAACACATAACGAAA
ACTGCTTCCATTGTTTTTTTTTATACTTGAAAATCCTTTTCATCTTTGTCCCACATAAGTCATAACATTA
ACAATAATAATTGAATATAGATTTCTTGTCTAATTGACTGCCCTTAATAAGACATTGCTTCATTGACCAG
TTAAGATTAAACATAACAACCAGAAGGGAACAAAAAGGCTCAAATAGGCATGAAATTACAAGCACCTTGC
TTGACCTAATTACAGTGACGAGCCTCATCTCACCAGATGCCCCAATCTGACGGTGGGGGTTCAAGTCTCC
TCATCTATGGAGGTCACTGTTTACACAATATGCCTCACTTTTCTGAATGACCTCATTGGTCAATATGCCA
GTTCTGTGAGAATCGATCAAAAATAGCTTTAAAGATTAAAGATTTTAAGTTTTCTTCTCACTTTTTTAGG
TAGATTATGTGTTGAAATGAACACAACAGTTTATACCCATATCTCAGAGATCATATCGATGATGAACTTT
AATGAATGATAAGTTATTATATTATATATTAAATCATATTATATTATAATATATTATATTCTATATTCGT
TTTGATAGATGTAGTGTTTAAATGAACAGTTTATACTCATCTCAAGGATCATAAAGAAGTGTCATATCAT
AGAACTGTAAATGACAATGTTATATTATTTTGATGGACCTTTAGATATATTCTTTGGTTATTATACTGTA
TATTTTTGGTAGATTATGTTTACATCATAGAGCTTTAAATGACTAGTTCTATTCTAGTCTATTTGATTTT
TTTTTTTTTAAATGACCACAACAGTTTATACTCAAATATCAGTGATCATAATGTTATATCAACATATAAA
ATCTATATTATGTTATATTATATTATATTATATTATATTATATTATATTATATTATATTTTATTTTATAT
TAGACAGCACCCATTCTCAGTTTTACATCTATTATTTGACTGTCAGCTTGACTTAAGTAGGAGTTTGATC
ATTAGTCGTCACTTTCCTCGAGTTCAGAGGATTACGCATTCGATTTTTAAGACCATTTTCTCCTTCGGAA
TGAACGGCGCTTTATGCTTTAAATGAAAACCAGATTTACTAAATCCTGGATTAAGCTGTTAAACTGATAA
TAGACCTTCTCACTTTCCCCTCGTCAAGACCGAGTAAATCTTTAATCTGCTCAACACTGTCTCAAAAATT
ACAGGAGTAGCTTGTAACATATGGCCTTTTGCATAGGAGTCCAGACAAGCCTATCATGTGAACGAGTGAA
AAAACAAGGCCGTTTAACATGTCTGGACCAAGCCCTTTAAACGGGACAAGCAGCAGCTGGTCAGGGATGC
CAATCTGCAATCAATGAAAACAAACTAAACCAGTGGATTGGGTTTATATGCCCAATTGAACAGCAGAATT
ACTCATCTAATGCAGATGAGCGTATATGGCTTGATGGCCACAGTCAGCCGGGACATGAATTATGCAGAAG
AGATATAGCGATTTGTCACTTGTACACAAATCAGATGTAATAATGTATGTATTTAGTGCAGTATTTTATA
TAGAACGCTACTTTACGATTTCAAGTACCTGTAGGAAAATATGTTATAGATAATTACTATACTATAGAGG
TGATAATTCATAATGCATAACTTTAAAAACATTTTGTTTCATAGTATAGCAATTATATATACAGTATATA
AGATAGACTGCATATATATATATATATATATATATTATATCTGTGTGTTATTATATTATAACCTTAGTAT
AACAATAATAGTATTTTGGAAAGGTTTATGAATGAGTTTTTTTGCCAACAGGCTTTTTTTGGAGGGGGTG
AAACTGTGACTGTCTGAATCTGCTTTGTTTGATTCACATTGAACAGATTGAGATCGACAGCTTGTCGAAG
ACTTCTGTCTGTCTCAATTCCTCTGAGACACTCAAATCAATTATTTAGTGCTGCCCCACAAATGTGTTTT
ATATGGTTTTGTTATTGGTTTACTATATATTATTAAATATATAGAATGTAATATGTAATATAGAGAAATG
TGCTGATGATACAGTAGATGAATACTGACACTATATTAAAATATTCTATATAAAAGTATAAAATTTGAAC
ACTGACGCTATATTAAAAGATTGCAAATGACCGTATAAATGTTTAAAATGTAGAAACTTCACATGTTATT
TTTTCTAAACAAGCATGCTGGTTATTACTTTATAATTATGTAACAATATAACTGTACTAATACAGTTCAG
TAATTAACAAGTAATTCAAAAATATTTTTATTTTAAATGTTTATATTTTATCATTATTCTTCAAGCCACT
AGGTTATATTAGTTTGTCAGCAAAAATGAACAAATTAGCACCAACGCTTATAATTTAAAATATTAAATCT
TGAAAATATTTTAAAGAATGTTACATTTAATGAAAATTATTTTAAAAAGCATAAGAAAAATTACACACTC
AAATTGCATTTAATATGCTTTCCGTGTAAATTACTTATGTAAATTTAATTTGATGCACACTAAAATGTCT
CGTCTATGACCTATATACATAATGTATTATCATATTGTAACTCAAATATTACATGTAATATTAATATTAC
CTTAAATATTTATATATTACAATTTAACATTATGAATAACAAAGACAACTGGAGTATGTTTGACCAAAAC
AAAACAACAATCTTTCTATTTGTAAAAGTTAATTTTAAAAAAACTGTTGCGATGTGTAAAATATCCATTT
ACTTTATTCAGTAAAACTAATGTGGATTATAATAGTATAGCATAAATATATAACAATATATCAATTTAAT
ATTAACATCAATATAAAATTGATGAATCTATCTATGAAAAAATATGAAAAATTCATTATTTACTCACTTA
TTACTAATTGCACACCCGTATACTATTCTTTTTTCATTGAACACAAAGAAAGATATGTTGAAGTATGCTG
AAAACCGGTAACCATTGACTTCAACAGTATTTATTTTTCCAATGGCAGCCAGTGGTTACAGGTTTGCAGC
TTTCAACCAAATATTTTCTTTTGTGATCAGCAGAAGAAAGAAACTCATAAAAGTTTGGAACCACTTAAAT
AAAATAGTGCATAAATAGTCTGTAAATGTTCATTTTTGTATGAACTATCCCTTCAAATTATCGTTTATAT
TAAAAGATTCCAGTAATAAATGTAAATAATGAGACCTACAACCCTGTAAAACAAATTGCAAAATCAAACT
GACTCTATACAGGCAATTACTCCTGCAAACAATGTTCTCATTTAAGAAATCCAAAGATGTCACGGTTGCT
TAAAGATGCATGCACTTTTTAATTAGGTAATGGTCCTTGCCACCCGGCGCTGGTTGTGGCCAGATGGTAA
GTTATCTCTGGTTTGTAACGCCTGTTTTCAGTGATAGAGCAGCCAAAGTTAATTGGAATGTCATTAAAGT
TTGAGTTACTGGGGGTTGGGGCTGGACTGCACTAGTCCTGCTGTTGGAGATGTGCGTTTCATTAATAATA
ATGGATGTTTGGATGGAGTAATAAGGGTGGGGCTCCACCTGCTGCCACCTGTTAATACTCTATATAAGCA
TCGCTCATCCTTATGGCAGAACAGAAGCGATTAAGAACCATCCGGGGGGGATCCACTAGTTCTAGAGCGG
CCGCCACCGCGGTGGAGCTCCAGCTTTTGTTCCCTTTAGTGAGGGTTAATTCAAGTTTGTACAAAAAAGC
AGGCTGGATGGTGAGCGAGCTGATTAAGGAGAACATGCACATGAAGCTGTACATGGAGGGCACCGTGAAC
AACCACCACTTCAAGTGCACATCCGAGGGCGAAGGCAAGCCCTACGAGGGCACCCAGACCATGAGAATCA
AGGCGGTCGAGGGCGGCCCTCTCCCCTTCGCCTTCGACATCCTGGCTACCAGCTTCATGTACGGCAGCAA
AACCTTCATCAACCACACCCAGGGCATCCCCGACTTCTTTAAGCAGTCCTTCCCCGAGGGCTTCACATGG
GAGAGAGTCACCACATACGAAGACGGGGGCGTGCTGACCGCTACCCAGGACACCAGCCTCCAGGACGGCT
GCCTCATCTACAACGTCAAGATCAGAGGGGTGAACTTCCCATCCAACGGCCCTGTGATGCAGAAGAAAAC
ACTCGGCTGGGAGGCCTCCACCGAGACCCTGTACCCCGCTGACGGCGGCCTGGAAGGCAGAGCCGACATG
GCCCTGAAGCTCGTGGGCGGGGGCCACCTGATCTGCAACTTGAAGACCACATACAGATCCAAGAAACCCG
CTAAGAACCTCAAGATGCCCGGCGTCTACTATGTGGACAGAAGACTGGAAAGAATCAAGGAGGCCGACAA
AGAGACCTACGTCGAGCAGCACGAGGTGGCTGTGGCCAGATACTGCGACCTCCCTAGCAAACTGGGGCAC
AGAGATCCTGCCTTTCTTTCTAGATATAAGGTTGCCATGCCCAGCAGGACGGACCCCAAGATGGACCGGA
GCGGCGGCCGCGTCCGTCTGAAGGCGCACTACGGCGGGGACATCCTGATTACCAGCGTGGATGCCATGAC
AACATTCAAGGACCTCTGTGAGGAAGTGCGAGACATGTGTGGCCTGCACCAGCAGCACCCACTCACCCTC
AAGTGGGTGGACAGTGAAGGTGACCCTTGTACTGTGTCCTCACAGATGGAGCTGGAGGCCTTCCGCCTGG
CCTGTCAGGGCAGGGACGAAGTGCTCATCATCCACGTTTTCCCAAGCATCCCAGAACAACCGGGCATGCC
TTGTCCTGGAGAAGACAAGTCCATCTACCGCCGTGGAGCCAGAAGATGGAGGAAGCTATACCGAGCCAAC
GGCCACCTCTTCCAAGCCAAGCGCTTTAACAGGAGAGCGTACTGTGGCCAGTGCAGCGAAAGGATATGGG
GCCTCGCGAGGCAGGGGTACAGGTGCATCAACTGCAAGCTGCTTGTCCATAAACGCTGCCACGTCCTCGT
CCCGCTGACCTGCAGGAGGCATATGGATTCTGTCATGCCTTCCCAAGAGCCTCCAGTAGATGACAAGAAC
GATGGTGTAGACCTTCCTTCAGAAGAAACTGATGGAATTGCTTATATTTCTTCATCTCGGAAACATGACA
ATATCAAAGATGATTCTGAGGACCTTAAGCCTGTCATCGATGGGGTGGATGGGATCAAAATCTCTCAGGG
GCTGGGGCTGCAAGACTTTGACCTCATCAGAGTCATCGGGCGTGGAAGCTATGCCAAGGTCCTCCTGGTG
CGGTTGAAGAAAAACGACCAGATTTACGCCATGAAGGTGGTGAAGAAGGAGCTCGTCCACGACGATGAGG
ATATCGACTGGGTGCAGACAGAGAAGCACGTGTTCGAGCAGGCATCCAGCAACCCCTTCCTGGTTGGCTT
ACACTCCTGCTTCCAGACAACGAGCCGGTTGTTCCTGGTCATCGAGTATGTCAACGGGGGGGACCTCATG
TTCCACATGCAGAGGCAGAGGAAGCTTCCAGAGGAACACGCCAGGTTCTATGCTGCTGAGATCTGTATCG
CTCTCAACTTCCTACATGAGAGAGGGATCATCTACCGGGACCTAAAACTGGACAACGTCCTCCTCGATGC
CGATGGACACATTAAGCTGACGGACTACGGCATGTGCAAGGAAGGCCTAGGCCCCGGCGACACAACAAGC
ACTTTTTGTGGAACCCCGAACTATATCGCCCCCGAAATCCTGCGAGGAGAAGAGTACGGGTTCAGCGTGG
ACTGGTGGGCGCTGGGTGTCCTTATGTTTGAGATGATGGCTGGGCGCTCCCCCTTTGACATCATCACAGA
CAACCCTGACATGAATACTGAAGACTACCTTTTCCAAGTTATCCTGGAAAAGCCAATTCGGATTCCCCGT
TTCCTGTCTGTCAAGGCCTCACACGTCTTGAAAGGATTTTTAAATAAGGATCCCAAAGAGAGGCTTGGCT
GCCGGCCGCAGACTGGGTTTTCCGACATCAAGTCCCATGCCTTCTTCCGAAGCATAGACTGGGACCTGCT
TGAAAAGAAGCAGACCCTGCCTCCCTTCCAGCCCCAGATCACAGATGACTATGGCCTGGACAACTTCGAC
ACGCAGTTCACCAGCGAGCCCGTACAGCTGACCCCAGATGATGAGGACGTCATAAAGAGGATCGACCAGT
CCGAGTTCGAAGGCTTCGAGTACATCAACCCGCTTCTGCTGTCTGCTGAGGAGTCCGTGCTCGAGAAGCT
GAACCCTCCTGATGAGAGTGGCCCCGGCTGCATGAGCTGCAAGTGTGTGCTCTCCTAAGACCCAGCTTTC
TTGTACAAAGTTGATGTAGATCCAGACATGATAAGATACATTGATGAGTTTGGACAAACCACAACTAGAA
TGCAGTGAAAAAAATGCTTTATTTGTGAAATTTGTGATGCTATTGCTTTATTTGTAACCATTATAAGCTG
CAATAAACAAGTTAACAACAACAATTGCATTCATTTTATGTTTCAGGTTCAGGGGGAGGTGTGGGAGGTT
TTTTAATTCGCGGCCGCGGCGCCAATGCATTGGGCCCTCGAGCATATGAGATCTGTCCCGATCTTTCTCT
TCTGTGCTGTCAATTTAGAGTAGTTTTTGAGGTAATTTGGGTGCATTCTCTGTAAAAACAACAAATAAAT
ATTTATATTGTATGCAATAAATGTAACAATTACACATACACTCTCTGATTACAGCATTAAAGGGTTAGTT
CACCCAAAAATGAAAAGATGTCATTAATGACTCACCCTCATGTCGTTCCAAGCCCGTAACACCTCCGTTC
ATCTTCGGAACACAGTTTAAGATATTTTAGATTTAGTCCGAGAGCTTTCTGTGCCTCCATTGAGAATGTA
TGTACGGTATACTGTCCATGTCCAGAAAGGTAATAAAAACATCAAAGTAGTCCATGTGACATCAGTGGGT
TAGTTAGAATTTTTTGAAGCATCGAATACATTTTGGTCCAAAAATAACAAAACCTACGACTTTATTCGGC
ATTGTATTCTCTTCCGGGTCTGTTGTCAATCCGCGTTCACGACTTCGCAGTGACGCTACAATGCTGAATA
AAGTCGTAGGTTTTGTTATTTTTGGACCAAAATGTATTTTCGATGCTTCAAATAATTCTACCTAACCCAC
TGATGTCACATGGACTACTTTGATGTTTTTATTACCTTTCTGGACATGGACAGTATACCGTACATACATT
CTCAATGGAGGCACAGAAAGCTCTCGGACTAAATCTAAAATATCTTAAACTGTGTTCTGAAGATGAACGG
AGGTCTTACGGGCTTGGAACGACATGAGGGCGAGTCATTAATGACATTATTTTCATTTTTGGGTGAACTA
ACCCTTTAATAAAACTGACATTTGCAGCCAATTGCACACTTTATAATGTTAAATACTTGTTGATTTTAGA
AATACAGTAGCATTTAGTGACAATCAAACATTAATTTTATTTCTGATTATATTGACAAAAACACAGGACT
GTAAGGCTGACATGACAGGGTGAATTGATTTCATTACATTAGTTTTGATGGTAACACTTTTACAATAAGG
TTCGTTAGTTAACTACATTAGTTAACATGAACTAATAATGAACTGCACGTATACATGTTAATTTCAACAT
TTACTAATACTTTATATCTTGTTAACATTAGTTAATGCACTGTGAACTAACATGAACAAACAATGAACAT
CTGTATTTCTATTAACTAACGTTAACAAAGATTAACAGATACAGTAACAAATGTATTGCTCATGGTTATT
TAATGTTAGTTAATACATGAACTAATCAACCTCATTGTAAAGTGTTACCGTTTTGACAATACAACATGTT
TGGAAAAAAATTTCTCGCTTGGTTTTCTTGTGTTTTGCATGAATTCAAACACAATGAGAGCACGGAATGA
TAATGATTATTCAAAGCTGCAATAGGCGCCAAATTTCCCGTGGACCTAACGTTACCAATTACAAATGCAT
TTTAGCATTTTATTACGTGAGCCTTATATTGTCAATCGCATGCATTAGTGAAAATAGGCCTACTACACAT
ATAAAAGGCGCGCCATCAACGTCAAAACATGCACACCCAAAAAAAAAAAAAAAAAAAAAAAAAAAAACTA
TCAGTAAAACAAAATACTTAATGTACTTACCTCAATATGCTTCCTTAGGTTTGATGGCGAACTTTTGAAG
GCCGATATTTCTTTATTAAGCGGGAGACAGAGGACACATTTCATCTTGAATGAATCTTTATTTACACCAC
TTAAAGAAAAGAATTCGCGAAGATACGGCCACGGGTGCTCTTGATCCTGTGGCTGATTTTGGACTGTGCT
GCTCGCAGCTGCTGATGAATCACATACTTCCTCCATTTTCTTCCACTGATTGACTGTTATAATTTCCCTA
ATTTCCAGGTCAAGGTGCTGTGCATTGTGGTAATAGATGTGACATGACGTCACTTCCAAAGGACCAATGA
ACATGTCTGACCAATTTCATATAATGTGAAAACGATTTTCATAGGCAGAATAAATAACATTTAAATTAAA
CTGGGCATCAGCGCAATTCAATTGGTTTGGTAATAGCAAGGGAAAATAGAATGAAGTGATCTCCAAAAAA
TAAGTACTTTTTGACTGTAAATAAAATTGTAAGGAGTAAAAAGTACTTTTTTTTCTAAAAAAATGTAATT
AAGTAAAAGTAAAAGTATTGATTTTTAATTGTACTCAAGTAAAGTAAAAATCCCCAAAAATAATACTTAA
GTACAGTAATCAAGTAAAATTACTCAAGTACTTTACACCTCTGGTTCTTGACCCCCTACCTTCAGCAAGC
CCAGCAGATCCACTAGTTCTAGAGCGGCCGCCACCGCGGTGGAGCTCCAGCTTTTGTTCCCTTTAGTGAG
GGTTAATTGCGCGCTTGGCGTAATCATGGTCATAGCTGTTTCCTGTGTGAAATTGTTATCCGCTCACAAT
TCCACACAACATACGAGCCGGAAGCATAAAGTGTAAAGCCTGGGGTGCCTAATGAGTGAGCTAACTCACA
TTAATTGCGTTGCGCTCACTGCCCGCTTTCCAGTCGGGAAACCTGTCGTGCCAGCTGCATTAATGAATCG
GCCAACGCGCGGGGAGAGGCGGTTTGCGTATTGGGCGCTCTTCCGCTTCCTCGCTCACTGACTCGCTGCG
CTCGGTCGTTCGGCTGCGGCGAGCGGTATCAGCTCACTCAAAGGCGGTAATACGGTTATCCACAGAATCA
GGGGATAACGCAGGAAAGAACATGTGAGCAAAAGGCCAGCAAAAGGCCAGGAACCGTAAAAAGGCCGCGT
TGCTGGCGTTTTTCCATAGGCTCCGCCCCCCTGACGAGCATCACAAAAATCGACGCTCAAGTCAGAGGTG
GCGAAACCCGACAGGACTATAAAGATACCAGGCGTTTCCCCCTGGAAGCTCCCTCGTGCGCTCTCCTGTT
CCGACCCTGCCGCTTACCGGATACCTGTCCGCCTTTCTCCCTTCGGGAAGCGTGGCGCTTTCTCATAGCT
CACGCTGTAGGTATCTCAGTTCGGTGTAGGTCGTTCGCTCCAAGCTGGGCTGTGTGCACGAACCCCCCGT
TCAGCCCGACCGCTGCGCCTTATCCGGTAACTATCGTCTTGAGTCCAACCCGGTAAGACACGACTTATCG
CCACTGGCAGCAGCCACTGGTAACAGGATTAGCAGAGCGAGGTATGTAGGCGGTGCTACAGAGTTCTTGA
AGTGGTGGCCTAACTACGGCTACACTAGAAGAACAGTATTTGGTATCTGCGCTCTGCTGAAGCCAGTTAC
CTTCGGAAAAAGAGTTGGTAGCTCTTGATCCGGCAAACAAACCACCGCTGGTAGCGGTGGTTTTTTTGTT
TGCAAGCAGCAGATTACGCGCAGAAAAAAAGGATCTCAAGAAGATCCTTTGATCTTTTCTACGGGGTCTG
ACGCTCAGTGGAACGAAAACTCACGTTAAGGGATTTTGGTCATGAGATTATCAAAAAGGATCTTCACCTA
GATCCTTTTAAATTAAAAATGAAGTTTTAAATCAATCTAAAGTATATATGAGTAAACTTGGTCTGACAGT
TACCAATGCTTAATCAGTGAGGCACCTATCTCAGCGATCTGTCTATTTCGTTCATCCATAGTTGCCTGAC
TCCCCGTCGTGTAGATAACTACGATACGGGAGGGCTTACCATCTGGCCCCAGTGCTGCAATGATACCGCG
AGACCCACGCTCACCGGCTCCAGATTTATCAGCAATAAACCAGCCAGCCGGAAGGGCCGAGCGCAGAAGT
GGTCCTGCAACTTTATCCGCCTCCATCCAGTCTATTAATTGTTGCCGGGAAGCTAGAGTAAGTAGTTCGC
CAGTTAATAGTTTGCGCAACGTTGTTGCCATTGCTACAGGCATCGTGGTGTCACGCTCGTCGTTTGGTAT
GGCTTCATTCAGCTCCGGTTCCCAACGATCAAGGCGAGTTACATGATCCCCCATGTTGTGCAAAAAAGCG
GTTAGCTCCTTCGGTCCTCCGATCGTTGTCAGAAGTAAGTTGGCCGCAGTGTTATCACTCATGGTTATGG
CAGCACTGCATAATTCTCTTACTGTCATGCCATCCGTAAGATGCTTTTCTGTGACTGGTGAGTACTCAAC
CAAGTCATTCTGAGAATAGTGTATGCGGCGACCGAGTTGCTCTTGCCCGGCGTCAATACGGGATAATACC
GCGCCACATAGCAGAACTTTAAAAGTGCTCATCATTGGAAAACGTTCTTCGGGGCGAAAACTCTCAAGGA
TCTTACCGCTGTTGAGATCCAGTTCGATGTAACCCACTCGTGCACCCAACTGATCTTCAGCATCTTTTAC
TTTCACCAGCGTTTCTGGGTGAGCAAAAACAGGAAGGCAAAATGCCGCAAAAAAGGGAATAAGGGCGACA
CGGAAATGTTGAATACTCATACTCTTCCTTTTTCAATATTATTGAAGCATTTATCAGGGTTATTGTCTCA
TGAGCGGATACATATTTGAATGTATTTAGAAAAATAAACAAATAGGGGTTCCGCGCACATTTCCCCGAAA
AGTG
Features (pLannotate 1.2.2; 23 found; start..end, strand, type, name):
     34..462     -  rep_origin     f1 ori (sequence partly withheld): f1 bacteriophage origin of replication; arrow indicates direction of (+) strand synthesis
    467..622     -  CDS            lacZα (fragment): LacZα fragment of β-galactosidase; lacZ fragment
    630..648     +  promoter       T7 promoter: promoter for bacteriophage T7 RNA polymerase
   1324..1344    +  protein_bind   attB4: mutant version of attB; core recombination site for the Gateway® BP reaction BP Clonase™
   1346..1364    +  promoter       T7 promoter: promoter for bacteriophage T7 RNA polymerase
   1373..1456    -  misc_feature   MCS (fragment): pBluescript multiple cloning site
   6388..6432    -  misc_feature   MCS (fragment): pBluescript multiple cloning site
   6445..6463    -  promoter       T3 promoter: promoter for bacteriophage T3 RNA polymerase
   6464..6484    +  protein_bind   attB1: mutant version of attB; core recombination site for the Gateway® BP reaction BP Clonase™
   6490..7185    +  CDS            mKate2: mKate2 is a basic (constitutively fluorescent) red fluorescent protein published in 2009, derived from Entacmaea quadricolor. It is reported to be a rapidly-maturing monomer with moderate acid sensitivity.
   7219..8991    +  CDS            Prkcz: KPCZ_MOUSE - Also known as Pkcz. Experimental evidence at protein level: Swiss-Prot protein existence level 1. [Isoform 2]: Involved in late synaptic long term potentiation phase in CA1 hippocampal cells and long term memory maintenance. From Mus musculus (Mouse).
   8997..9058    +  CDS            H-Ras (fragment): human small GTPase proto-oncoprotein
   9062..9083    -  protein_bind   attB2 (fragment): mutant version of attB; recombination site for the Gateway® BP reaction BP Clonase™
   9091..9225    -  polyA_signal   SV40 poly(A) signal: SV40 polyadenylation signal
  11599..11639   -  misc_feature   MCS (fragment): pBluescript multiple cloning site
  11652..11670   -  promoter       T3 promoter: promoter for bacteriophage T3 RNA polymerase
  11713..11735   -  protein_bind   lac operator (fragment): The lac repressor binds to the lac operator to inhibit transcription in E. coli. This inhibition can be relieved by adding lactose or isopropyl-β-D-thiogalactopyranoside (IPTG). lac repressor encoded by lacI
  11739..11769   -  promoter       lac promoter: promoter for the E. coli lac operon
  11784..11805   -  protein_bind   CAP binding site: CAP binding activates transcription in the presence of cAMP. E. coli catabolite activator protein
  11818..11910   -  CDS            lacI (fragment): lac repressor; lacI; The lac repressor binds to the lac operator to inhibit transcription in E. coli. This inhibition can be relieved by adding lactose or isopropyl-β-D-thiogalactopyranoside (IPTG).
  12093..12681   -  rep_origin     ori: high-copy-number ColE1/pMB1/pBR322/pUC origin of replication
  12852..13712   -  CDS            AmpR: β-lactamase; bla; confers resistance to ampicillin, carbenicillin, and related antibiotics
  13713..13817   -  promoter       AmpR promoter: bla
