[The description below was written by a language model from this plasmid's Addgene catalogue record and pLannotate feature annotations shown in this document.]
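Description:
ath5:mKate2-aPKC-CAAX is a 13.8 kb Gateway-assembled expression clone built in the GWpTolDest(R4-R2)pA destination backbone and deposited for transgenesis; the associated publication concerns ganglion cell translocation in the zebrafish retina. Although catalogued as a bacterial expression vector, the bacterial elements serve only for propagation. These are a pBluescript-derived framework with a high-copy ColE1/pUC origin, an f1 origin, β-lactamase (AmpR) under its own promoter for ampicillin selection, and remnants of the lacZα/lac promoter region and T3/T7 promoters. The backbone name suggests Tol2 transposon arms for genomic integration, but no transposon ends are annotated. Large stretches either side of the cassette (roughly 650–1320 and 9230–11600) carry no features.

The payload lies between the attB4 and attB2 recombination scars. The roughly 5 kb segment between attB4 and attB1 is unannotated apart from cloning-site fragments. By position and by the construct name, it should hold the ath5 (atoh7) promoter, which would direct expression to the retinal ganglion cell lineage, though the feature table does not confirm this. Downstream of attB1 is a single fusion reading frame. It begins with the monomeric red fluorescent protein mKate2 at the N terminus, followed by an atypical protein kinase C zeta coding sequence. The catalogue lists this as rat, while the annotation tool matched it to mouse Prkcz. The frame ends with a short H-Ras C-terminal fragment supplying a CAAX prenylation motif, which tethers the fusion to membranes. An SV40 polyadenylation signal lies just beyond attB2, although it is annotated on the opposite strand to the coding sequence. The design produces fluorescently traceable, membrane-targeted aPKC in ath5-expressing cells, presumably to perturb polarity while imaging them.
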