Addgene plasmid #105957: ath5:mKate2-aPKC-CAAX
Purpose: transgenesis
Depositing lab: Caren Norden. Depositing organization: Max Planck Institute of Molecular Cell Biology and Genetics. Publication: Independent modes of ganglion cell translocation ensure correct lamination of the zebrafish retina. Icha J, Kunath C, Rocha-Martins M, Norden C. J Cell Biol. 2016 Oct 24;215(2):259-275. 10.1083/jcb.201604095 PubMed 27810916.
Backbone
  Vector backbone: GWpTolDest(R4-R2)pA
  Vector type: Bacterial Expression
Growth in bacteria
  Bacterial resistance: Ampicillin, 100 μg/mL
  Growth temperature: 37°C
  Growth strain: DH5alpha
  Copy number: High Copy
Gene/Insert
  Gene/Insert name: aPKC CAAX
  Species: R. norvegicus (rat)
  Tag / fusion protein: mKate2 (N terminal on insert)
  Cloning method: Gateway Cloning
Terms and licenses: Academic/Nonprofit Terms; Industry Terms: Not Available to Industry
How to cite: ath5:mKate2-aPKC-CAAX was a gift from Caren Norden (Addgene plasmid # 105957 ; http://n2t.net/addgene:105957 ; RRID:Addgene_105957)
